>Addgene plasmid #83558 | pILGFPQ3 | depositor full sequence | sequence record 159498 | pILGFPQ3 sequence 5449 bps
GATCCTCTAAAGGTGAAGAATTATTCACTGGTGTTGTCCCAATTTTGGTTGAATTAGATGGTGATGTTAA
TGGTCACAAATTTTCTGTCTCCGGTGAAGGTGAAGGTGATGCTACTTACGGTAAATTGACCTTAAAATTT
ATTTGTACTACTGGTAAATTGCCAGTTCCATGGCCAACCTTAGTCACTACTTTCGGTTATGGTGTTCAAT
GTTTTGCGAGATACCCAGATCATATGAAACAACATGACTTTTTCAAGTCTGCCATGCCAGAAGGTTATGT
TCAAGAAAGAACTATTTTTTTCAAAGATGACGGTAACTACAAGACCAGAGCTGAAGTCAAGTTTGAAGGT
GATACCTTAGTTAATAGAATCGAATTAAAAGGTATTGATTTTAAAGAAGATGGTAACATTTTAGGTCACA
AATTGGAATACAACTATAACTCTCACAATGTTTACATCATGGCTGACAAACAAAAGAATGGTATCAAAGT
TAACTTCAAAATTAGACACAACATTGAAGATGGTTCTGTTCAATTAGCTGACCATTATCAACAAAATACT
CCAATTGGTGATGGTCCAGTCTTGTTACCAGACAACCATTACTTATCCACTCAATCTGCCTTATCCAAAG
ATCCAAACGAAAAGAGAGACCACATGGTCTTGTTAGAATTTGTTACTGCTGCTGGTATTACCCATGGTAT
GGATGAATTGTACAAAAGATCTTAAACTAGTAGGACTATTTGCAAAGGGAAGGGATGCTAAGGTAGAGGG
TGAACGTTACAGAAAAGCAGGCTGGGAAGCATATTTGAGAAGATGCGGCCAGCAAAACTAAAAAACTGTA
TTATAAGTAAATGCATGTATACTAAACTCACAAATTAGAGCTTCAATTTAATTATATCAGTTATTACCCG
GGAATCTCGGTCGTAATGATTTAAATGCATGCAAGCTTGGCGTAATCATGGTCATAGCTGTTTCCTGTGT
GAAATTGTTATCCGCTCACAATTCCACACAACATACGAGCCGGAAGCATAAAGTGTAAAGCCTGGGGTGC
CTAATGAGTGAGCTAACTCACATTAATTGCGTTGCGCTCACTGCCCGCTTTCCAGTCGGGAAACCTGTCG
TGCCAGCTGCATTAATGAATCGGCCAACGCGCGGGGAGAGGCGGTTTGCGTATTGGGCGCTCTTCCGCTT
CCTCGCTCACTGACTCGCTGCGCTCGGTCGTTCGGCTGCGGCGAGCGGTATCAGCTCACTCAAAGGCGGT
AATACGGTTATCCACAGAATCAGGGGATAACGCAGGAAAGAACATGTGAGCAAAAGGCCAGCAAAAGGCC
AGGAACCGTAAAAAGGCCGCGTTGCTGGCGTTTTTCCATAGGCTCCGCCCCCCTGACGAGCATCACAAAA
ATCGACGCTCAAGTCAGAGGTGGCGAAACCCGACAGGACTATAAAGATACCAGGCGTTTCCCCCTGGAAG
CTCCCTCGTGCGCTCTCCTGTTCCGACCCTGCCGCTTACCGGATACCTGTCCGCCTTTCTCCCTTCGGGA
AGCGTGGCGCTTTCTCATAGCTCACGCTGTAGGTATCTCAGTTCGGTGTAGGTCGTTCGCTCCAAGCTGG
GCTGTGTGCACGAACCCCCCGTTCAGCCCGACCGCTGCGCCTTATCCGGTAACTATCGTCTTGAGTCCAA
CCCGGTAAGACACGACTTATCGCCACTGGCAGCAGCCACTGGTAACAGGATTAGCAGAGCGAGGTATGTA
GGCGGTGCTACAGAGTTCTTGAAGTGGTGGCCTAACTACGGCTACACTAGAAGGACAGTATTTGGTATCT
GCGCTCTGCTGAAGCCAGTTACCTTCGGAAAAAGAGTTGGTAGCTCTTGATCCGGCAAACAAACCACCGC
TGGTAGCGGTGGTTTTTTTGTTTGCAAGCAGCAGATTACGCGCAGAAAAAAAGGATCTCAAGAAGATCCT
TTGATCTTTTCTACGGGGTCTGACGCTCAGTGGAACGAAAACTCACGTTAAGGGATTTTGGTCATGAGAT
TATCAAAAAGGATCTTCACCTAGATCCTTTTAAATTAAAAATGAAGTTTTAAATCAATCTAAAGTATATA
TGAGTAAACTTGGTCTGACAGTTACCAATGCTTAATCAGTGAGGCACCTATCTCAGCGATCTGTCTATTT
CGTTCATCCATAGTTGCCTGACTCCCCGTCGTGTAGATAACTACGATACGGGAGGGCTTACCATCTGGCC
CCAGTGCTGCAATGATACCGCGAGACCCACGCTCACCGGCTCCAGATTTATCAGCAATAAACCAGCCAGC
CGGAAGGGCCGAGCGCAGAAGTGGTCCTGCAACTTTATCCGCCTCCATCCAGTCTATTAATTGTTGCCGG
GAAGCTAGAGTAAGTAGTTCGCCAGTTAATAGTTTGCGCAACGTTGTTGCCATTGCTACAGGCATCGTGG
TGTCACGCTCGTCGTTTGGTATGGCTTCATTCAGCTCCGGTTCCCAACGATCAAGGCGAGTTACATGATC
CCCCATGTTGTGCAAAAAAGCGGTTAGCTCCTTCGGTCCTCCGATCGTTGTCAGAAGTAAGTTGGCCGCA
GTGTTATCACTCATGGTTATGGCAGCACTGCATAATTCTCTTACTGTCATGCCATCCGTAAGATGCTTTT
CTGTGACTGGTGAGTACTCAACCAAGTCATTCTGAGAATAGTGTATGCGGCGACCGAGTTGCTCTTGCCC
GGCGTCAATACGGGATAATACCGCGCCACATAGCAGAACTTTAAAAGTGCTCATCATTGGAAAACGTTCT
TCGGGGCGAAAACTCTCAAGGATCTTACCGCTGTTGAGATCCAGTTCGATGTAACCCACTCGTGCACCCA
ACTGATCTTCAGCATCTTTTACTTTCACCAGCGTTTCTGGGTGAGCAAAAACAGGAAGGCAAAATGCCGC
AAAAAAGGGAATAAGGGCGACACGGAAATGTTGAATACTCATACTCTTCCTTTTTCAATATTATTGAAGC
ATTTATCAGGGTTATTGTCTCATGAGCGGATACATATTTGAATGTATTTAGAAAAATAAACAAATAGGGG
TTCCGCGCACATTTCCCCGAAAAGTGCCACCTGACGTCTAAGAAACCATTATTATCATGACATTAACCTA
TAAAAATAGGCGTATCACGAGGCCCTTTCGTCTCGCGCGTTTCGGTGATGACGGTGAAAACCTCTGACAC
ATGCAGCTCCCGGAGACGGTCACAGCTTGTCTGTAAGCGGATGCCGGGAGCAGACAAGCCCGTCAGGGCG
CGTCAGCGGGTGTTGGCGGGTGTCGGGGCTGGCTTAACTATGCGGCATCAGAGCAGATTGTACTGAGAGT
GCACCATATGCGGTGTGAAATACCGCACAGATGCGTAAGGAGAAAATACCGCATCAGGCGCCATTCGCCA
TTCAGGCTGCGCAACTGTTGGGAAGGGCGATCGGTGCGGGCCTCTTCGCTATTACGCCAGCTGGCGAAAG
GGGGATGTGCTGCAAGGCGATTAAGTTGGGTAACGCCAGGGTTTTCCCAGTCACGACGTTGTAAAACGAC
GGCCAGTGAATTCATTTAAATTTTTTTGATTCGGTAATCTCCGAGCAGAAGGAAGAACGAAGGAAGGAGC
ACAGACTTAGATTGGTATATATACGCATATGTGGTGTTGAAGAAACATGAAATTGCCCAGTATTCTTAAC
CCAACTGCACAGAACAAAAACCTGCAGGAAACGAAGATAAAACATGTCCACAAAATCATATACCAGTAGA
GCTGAGACTCATGCAAGTCCGGTTGCATCGAAACTTTTACGTTTAATGGATGAAAAGAAGACCAATTTGT
GTGCTTCTCTTGACGTTCGTTCGACTGATGAGCTATTGAAACTTGTTGAAACGTTGGGTCCATACATTTG
CCTTTTGAAAACACACGTTGATATCTTGGATGATTTCAGTTATGAGGGTACTGTCGTTCCATTGAAAGCA
TTGGCAGAGAAATACAAGTTCTTGATATTTGAGGACAGAAAATTCGCCGATATCGGTAACACAGTCAAAT
TACAATATACATCGGGCGTTTACCGTATCGCAGAATGGTCTGATATCACCAACGCCCACGGGGTTACTGG
TGCTGGTATTGTTGCTGGCTTGAAACAAGGTGCGCAAGAGGTCACCAAAGAACCAAGGGGATTATTGATG
CTTGCTGAATTGTCTTCCAAGGGTTCTCTAGCACACGGTGAATATACTAAGGGTACCGTTGATATTGCAA
AGAGTGATAAAGATTTCGTTATTGGGTTCATTGCTCAGAACGATATGGGAGGAAGAGAAGAAGGGTTTGA
TTGGCTAATCATGACCCCAGGTGTAGGTTTAGACGACAAAGGCGATGCATTGGGTCAGCAGTACAGAACC
GTCGACGAAGTTGTAAGTGGTGGATCAGATATCATCATTGTTGGCAGAGGACTTTTCGCCAAGGGTAGAG
ATCCTAAGGTTGAAGGTGAAAGATACAGAAATGCTGGATGGGAAGCGTACCAAAAGAGAATCAGCGCTCC
CCATTAATTATACAGGAAACTTAATAGAACAAATCACATATTTAATCTAATAGCCACCTGCATTGGCACG
GTGCAACACTCACTTCAACTTCATCTTACAAAAGATCACGTGATCTGTTGTATTGGGATCTCTAGACCTA
ATAACTTCGTATAGCATACATTATACGAAGTTATATTAAGGGTTGCTCGACTGTACTAATCCAAGGAGGT
TTACGGACCAGGGGAACTTTCCAGATTCAGATCACAGCAATATAGGACTAGAAAATATCAGGTAGCCGCA
CTCAACTTGTAACTGGCAACTACTTTGCATCAAACTCCAATTAAATGCGGTAGAATCTTTTCACAAAAGG
TACTCAACGTCAATTCGGAAAGCTTCCTTCCGGAATGGCTTAAGTAGGTTGCAATTTCTTTTTCTATTAG
TAGCTAAAAATGGGTCACGTGATCTATATTCGAAAGGGGCGGTTGCCTCAGGAAGGCACCGGCGGTCTTT
CGTCCGTGCGGAGATATCTGCGCCGTTCAGGGGTCCATGTGCCTTGGACGATATTAAGGCAGAAGGCAGT
ATCGGGGCGGATCACTCCGAACCGAGATTAGTTAAGCCCTTCCCATCTCAAGATGGGGAGCAAATGGCAT
TATACTCCTGCTAGAAAGTTAACTGTGCACATATTCTTAAATTATACAACATTCTGGAGAGCTATTGTTC
AAAAAACAAACATTTCGCAGGCTAAAATGTGGAGATAGGATAAGTTTTGTAGACATATATAAACAATCAG
TAATTGGATTGAAAATTTGGTGTTGTGAATTGCTCTTCATTATGCACCTTATTCAATTATCATCAAGAAT
AGTAATAGTTAAGTAAACACAAGATTAACATAATAAAAAAAATAATTCTTTCATAATGG
Features (pLannotate 1.2.2; 15 found; start..end, strand, type, name):
      6..716     +  CDS            GFPmut3: GFPmut3 is a basic (constitutively fluorescent) green fluorescent protein published in 1996, derived from Aequorea victoria. It is reported to be a very rapidly-maturing weak dimer.
    732..831     +  CDS            URA3 (fragment): orotidine-5'-phosphate decarboxylase, required for uracil biosynthesis; S. cerevisiae URA3; yeast auxotrophic marker, counterselectable with 5-fluoroorotic acid (5-FOA)
    985..1001    -  protein_bind   lac operator: The lac repressor binds to the lac operator to inhibit transcription in E. coli. This inhibition can be relieved by adding lactose or isopropyl-β-D-thiogalactopyranoside (IPTG). lac repressor encoded by lacI
   1009..1039    -  promoter       lac promoter: promoter for the E. coli lac operon
   1054..1075    -  protein_bind   CAP binding site: CAP binding activates transcription in the presence of cAMP. E. coli catabolite activator protein
   1088..1180    -  CDS            lacI (fragment): lac repressor; lacI; The lac repressor binds to the lac operator to inhibit transcription in E. coli. This inhibition can be relieved by adding lactose or isopropyl-β-D-thiogalactopyranoside (IPTG).
   1363..1951    -  rep_origin     ori: high-copy-number ColE1/pMB1/pBR322/pUC origin of replication
   2122..2982    -  CDS            AmpR: β-lactamase; bla; confers resistance to ampicillin, carbenicillin, and related antibiotics
   2983..3087    -  promoter       AmpR promoter: bla
   3182..3217    +  CDS            rop (fragment): Rop protein, which maintains plasmids at low copy number; rop
   3319..3418    +  misc_feature   bom (fragment): basis of mobility region from pBR322
   3424..3581    -  CDS            lacZα (fragment): LacZα fragment of β-galactosidase; lacZ fragment
   3588..3751    +  promoter       URA3 promoter (fragment): S. cerevisiae URA3
   3754..4539    +  CDS            URA3: PYRF_YEAST - Experimental evidence at protein level: Swiss-Prot protein existence level 1. From Saccharomyces cerevisiae (strain ATCC 204508 / S288c) (Baker's yeast).
   4691..4724    +  protein_bind   loxP: Cre-mediated recombination occurs in the 8-bp core sequence (GCATACAT). Cre recombinase
