[The description below was written by a language model from this plasmid's Addgene catalogue record and pLannotate feature annotations shown in this document.]
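Description:
pILGFPQ3 is a yeast promoter-reporter plasmid built on the pUC19 backbone, made to measure the expression output of the Saccharomyces cerevisiae GAL2 promoter using yeast-enhanced GFP (yEGFP) as the readout. In E. coli it is maintained at high copy through the pUC/ColE1-type origin and selected with ampicillin via the β-lactamase gene and its native promoter. Remnants of the pUC19 lac region (lac promoter, operator, CAP site, lacZα fragment) and short lacI, rop and bom fragments are backbone leftovers with no evident role in the design.

The feature table shows the GFP coding sequence (detected as GFPmut3, the variant from which yEGFP derives) at the start of the circular 5,449 nt record. The GAL2 promoter itself was not annotated, but presumably occupies the unannotated stretch between the loxP site and the end of the sequence, immediately upstream of the GFP gene. For yeast selection the catalogue lists a Kluyveromyces lactis URA3 marker, which complements uracil auxotrophy in S. cerevisiae; the annotation tool matched this gene to the homologous S. cerevisiae URA3 protein.

No yeast replication origin or centromere was annotated. Together with the S. cerevisiae URA3 fragments flanking the cassette (a promoter fragment upstream of the marker and a short coding fragment after GFP), this suggests genomic integration near the ura3 locus, though the record does not say so explicitly. Only one loxP site was detected, adjacent to the marker.

The depositor notes that the promoter was cloned from strain CEN.PK113-7D while the assembled sequence is based on S288C, so some SNP differences in the promoter are expected. The plasmid belongs to work characterising promoter regulatory patterns for metabolic engineering of sesquiterpene production in yeast.
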