Addgene plasmid #83558: pILGFPQ3
Purpose: Used to evaluate the expression output of GAL2 promoter with yEGFP used as the reporter gene.
Depositing lab: Claudia Vickers. Depositing organization: University of Queensland. Publication: Coupling gene regulatory patterns to bioprocess conditions to optimize synthetic metabolic modules for improved sesquiterpene production in yeast. Peng B, Plan MR, Carpenter A, Nielsen LK, Vickers CE. Biotechnol Biofuels. 2017 Feb 21;10:43. doi: 10.1186/s13068-017-0728-x. PubMed 28239415.
Backbone
  Vector backbone: pUC19
  Vector type: Yeast Expression
  Selectable markers: URA3 ; kluyveromyces lactis in S. cerevisiae
Growth in bacteria
  Bacterial resistance: Ampicillin, 100 μg/mL
  Growth temperature: 37°C
  Growth strain: alpha-Select
  Growth instructions: alpha-Select from BIOLINE (Genotype: F- deoR endA1 recA1 relA1 gyrA96 hsdR17(rk-, mk+) supE44 thi-1 phoA Δ(lacZYA-argF)U169 Φ80lacZΔM15 λ-)
  Copy number: High Copy
Gene/Insert
  Gene/Insert name: GAL2 promoter-yEGFP
  Species: S. cerevisiae (budding yeast)
  Promoter: GAL2
  Cloning method: Restriction Enzyme; 5′ cloning site unknown (unknown if destroyed); 3′ cloning site unknown (unknown if destroyed)
  Sequencing primers: 5′ unknown; 3′ yGFP-R
Terms and licenses: Academic/Nonprofit Terms; Industry Terms: Not Available to Industry
Depositor comments: Please note that the promoters were cloned from strain CEN.PK113-7D and the assembled full sequence are based on S288C promoters. Discrepancies in these promoters are the SNPs in CEN.PK113-7D.
How to cite: pILGFPQ3 was a gift from Claudia Vickers (Addgene plasmid # 83558 ; http://n2t.net/addgene:83558 ; RRID:Addgene_83558)
