>Addgene plasmid #83558 | pILGFPQ3 | addgene partial sequence | sequence record 161807 | yGFP-R 5'-GCATCACCTTCACCTTCACC-3'
CCATCTAATTCAACCAAAATTGGGACAACACCAGTGAATAATTCTTCACCTTTAGAGGATCCCATTATGA
AAGAATTATTTTTTTTATTATGTTAATCTTGTGTTTACTTAACTATTGCTATTCTTGATGATAATTGAAT
AAGGTGCATAATGAAGAGCAATTCACAACACCAAATTTTCAATCCAATTACTGATTGTTTATATATGTCT
ACAAAACTAATCCTATCTCCACATTTTAGCCTGCGAAATGTTTGTTTTTTAAACAATAGCTCTCCAGAAC
ATTGTATAATTTAAGAATATGTGCACAGTTAACTTTCTAGCAGGAGTATAATGCCATTTGCTCCCCATCT
TGAGATGGGAAGGGCTTAACTAATCTCGGTTCGGAGTGATCCGCCCCGATACTGCCTTCTGCCTTAATAT
CGTCCAAGGCACATGGACCCCTGAACGGCGCAGATATCTCCGCACGGACGAAAGACCGCCGGTGCCTTCC
TGAGGCAACCGCCCCTTTCGAATATAGATCACGTGACCCATTTTTAGCTACTAATAGAAAAAGAAATTGC
AACCTACTTAAGCCATTCCGGAAGGAAGCTTTCCGAATTGACGTTGAATACCTTTTCTGAAAAGATTCTA
CCGCATTTAATTGGAGTTTAATGCAAAGTAGTTGCCAGTTACAAGTTGAGTGCGGCTACCTGATGTTTTC
CAGTCCTATATTGCTGTGATCTGAATCTGGAAAGTTCCTCTGGTCCGTAAACCTCCTTGGATTAGTACAG
TCGAGCAACCCTTAATATAACTTCGTATAATGTATGCTATACGAAGTTATTAGGTCTAGAGATCCCAATA
CAACAGATCACGTGATCTTTTTGTAAGATGAAGTTGAAGTAGTGTTGCACCGTGCCAATGCAGGTGGCTA
TTAGATTAAATATGTGATTTGTTCTATTAAGTTTCCTGTATAATTAATGGGGAGCGCTGATTCTCTTTTG
GTACGCTTCCCATCCAGCATTTCTGTA
