>Addgene plasmid #83558 | pILGFPQ3 | addgene partial sequence | sequence record 161808 | M13-Rev 5'-CAGGAAACAGCTATGACC-3'
CATTTAAATCATTACGACCGAGATTCCCGGGTAATAACTGATATAATTAAATTGAAGCTCTAATTTGTGA
GTTTAGTATACATGCATTTACTTATAATACAGTTTTTTAGTTTTGCTGGCCGCATCTTCTCAAATATGCT
TCCCAGCCTGCTTTTCTGTAACGTTCACCCTCTACCTTAGCATCCCTTCCCTTTGCAAATAGTCCTACTA
GTTTAAGATCTTTTGTACAATTCATCCATACCATGGGTAATACCAGCAGCAGTAACAAATTCTAACAAGA
CCATGTGGTCTCTCTTTTCGTTTGGATCTTTGGATAAGGCAGATTGAGTGGATAAGTAATGGTTGTCTGG
TAACAAGACTGGACCATCACCAATTGGAGTATTTTGTTGATAATGGTCAGCTAATTGAACAGAACCATCT
TCAATGTTGTGTCTAATTTTGAAGTTAACTTTGATACCATTCTTTTGTTTGTCAGCCATGATGTAAACAT
TGTGAGAGTTATAGTTGTATTCCAATTTGTGACCTAAAATGTTACCATCTTCTTTAAAATCAATACCTTT
TAATTCGATTCTATTAACTAAGGTATCACCTTCAAACTTGACTTCAGCTCTGGTCTTGTAGTTACCGTCA
TCTTTGAAAAAAATAGTTCTTTCTTGAACATAACCTTCTGGCATGGCAGACTTGAAAAAGTCATGTTGTT
TCATATGATCTGGGTATCTCGCAAAACATTGAACACCATAACCGAAAGTAGTGACTAAGGTTGGCCATGG
AACTGGCAATTTACCAGTAGTACAAATAAATTTTAAGGTCAATTTACCGTAAGTAGCATCACCTTCACCT
TCACCGGAGACAGAAAATTTGTGACCATTAACATCACCATCTAATTCAACCAAAATTGGGACAACACCAG
TGAATAATTCTTCACCTTTAGAGGATCCCATTATGAAAGAATTATTTTTTTTATTATGTTAATCTTGTGT
TTACTTAACTATTGCTATTCTTGATGATAATTGA
